>Addgene plasmid #200405 | pDV10_pCMV-ADAR1-p150 | addgene full sequence | sequence record 396775 | Addgene NGS Result
CCAGTATCTGCTCCCTGCTTGTGTGTTGGAGGTCGCTGAGTAGTGCGCGAGCAAAATTTAAGCTACAACA
AGGCAAGGCTTGACCGACAATTGCATGAAGAATCTGCTTAGGGTTAGGCGTTTTGCGCTGCTTCGCGATG
TACGGGCCAGATATACGCGTTGACATTGATTATTGACTAGTTATTAATAGTAATCAATTACGGGGTCATT
AGTTCATAGCCCATATATGGAGTTCCGCGTTACATAACTTACGGTAAATGGCCCGCCTGGCTGACCGCCC
AACGACCCCCGCCCATTGACGTCAATAATGACGTATGTTCCCATAGTAACGCCAATAGGGACTTTCCATT
GACGTCAATGGGTGGAGTATTTACGGTAAACTGCCCACTTGGCAGTACATCAAGTGTATCATATGCCAAG
TACGCCCCCTATTGACGTCAATGACGGTAAATGGCCCGCCTGGCATTATGCCCAGTACATGACCTTATGG
GACTTTCCTACTTGGCAGTACATCTACGTATTAGTCATCGCTATTACCATGGTGATGCGGTTTTGGCAGT
ACATCAATGGGCGTGGATAGCGGTTTGACTCACGGGGATTTCCAAGTCTCCACCCCATTGACGTCAATGG
GAGTTTGTTTTGGCACCAAAATCAACGGGACTTTCCAAAATGTCGTAACAACTCCGCCCCATTGACGCAA
ATGGGCGGTAGGCGTGTACGGTGGGAGGTCTATATAAGCAGAGCTCTCTGGCTAACTAGAGAACCCACTG
CTTACTGGCTTATCGAAATTAATACGACTCACTATAGGGAGACCCAAGCTGGCTAGCGCCACCATGAATC
CGCGGCAGGGGTATTCCCTCAGCGGATACTACACCCATCCATTTCAAGGCTATGAGCACAGACAGCTCAG
ATACCAGCAGCCTGGGCCAGGATCTTCCCCCAGTAGTTTCCTGCTTAAGCAAATAGAATTTCTCAAGGGG
CAGCTCCCAGAAGCACCGGTGATTGGAAAGCAGACACCGTCACTGCCACCTTCCCTCCCAGGACTCCGGC
CAAGGTTTCCAGTACTACTTGCCTCCAGTACCAGAGGCAGGCAAGTGGACATCAGGGGTGTCCCCAGGGG
CGTGCATCTCGGAAGTCAGGGGCTCCAGAGAGGGTTCCAGCATCCTTCACCACGTGGCAGGAGTCTGCCA
CAGAGAGGTGTTGATTGCCTTTCCTCACATTTCCAGGAACTGAGTATCTACCAAGATCAGGAACAAAGGA
TCTTAAAGTTCCTGGAAGAGCTTGGGGAAGGGAAGGCCACCACAGCACATGATCTGTCTGGGAAACTTGG
GACTCCGAAGAAAGAAATCAATCGAGTTTTATACTCCCTGGCAAAGAAGGGCAAGCTACAGAAAGAGGCA
GGAACACCCCCTTTGTGGAAAATCGCGGTCTCCACTCAGGCTTGGAACCAGCACAGCGGAGTGGTAAGAC
CAGACGGTCATAGCCAAGGAGCCCCAAACTCAGACCCGAGTTTGGAACCGGAAGACAGAAACTCCACATC
TGTCTCAGAAGATCTTCTTGAGCCTTTTATTGCAGTCTCAGCTCAGGCTTGGAACCAGCACAGCGGAGTG
GTAAGACCAGACAGTCATAGCCAAGGATCCCCAAACTCAGACCCAGGTTTGGAACCTGAAGACAGCAACT
CCACATCTGCCTTGGAAGATCCTCTTGAGTTTTTAGACATGGCCGAGATCAAGGAGAAAATCTGCGACTA
TCTCTTCAATGTGTCTGACTCCTCTGCCCTGAATTTGGCTAAAAATATTGGCCTTACCAAGGCCCGAGAT
ATAAATGCTGTGCTAATTGACATGGAAAGGCAGGGGGATGTCTATAGACAAGGGACAACCCCTCCCATAT
GGCATTTGACAGACAAGAAGCGAGAGAGGATGCAAATCAAGAGAAATACGAACAGTGTTCCTGAAACCGC
TCCAGCTGCAATCCCTGAGACCAAAAGAAACGCAGAGTTCCTCACCTGTAATATACCCACATCAAATGCC
TCAAATAACATGGTAACCACAGAAAAAGTGGAGAATGGGCAGGAACCTGTCATAAAGTTAGAAAACAGGC
AAGAGGCCAGACCAGAACCAGCAAGACTGAAACCACCTGTTCATTACAATGGCCCCTCAAAAGCAGGGTA
TGTTGACTTTGAAAATGGCCAGTGGGCCACAGATGACATCCCAGATGACTTGAATAGTATCCGCGCAGCA
CCAGGTGAGTTTCGAGCCATCATGGAGATGCCCTCCTTCTACAGTCATGGCTTGCCACGGTGTTCACCCT
ACAAGAAACTGACAGAGTGCCAGCTGAAGAACCCCATCAGCGGGCTGTTAGAATATGCCCAGTTCGCTAG
TCAAACCTGTGAGTTCAACATGATAGAGCAGAGTGGACCACCCCATGAACCTCGATTTAAATTCCAGGTT
GTCATCAATGGCCGAGAGTTTCCCCCAGCTGAAGCTGGAAGCAAGAAAGTGGCCAAGCAGGATGCAGCTA
TGAAAGCCATGACAATTCTGCTAGAGGAAGCCAAAGCCAAGGACAGTGGAAAATCAGAAGAATCATCCCA
CTATTCCACAGAGAAAGAATCAGAGAAGACTGCAGAGTCCCAGACCCCCACCCCTTCAGCCACATCCTTC
TTTTCTGGGAAGAGCCCCGTCACCACACTGCTTGAGTGTATGCACAAATTGGGGAACTCCTGCGAATTCC
GTCTCCTGTCCAAAGAAGGCCCTGCCCATGAACCCAAGTTCCAATACTGTGTTGCAGTGGGAGCCCAAAC
TTTCCCCAGTGTGAGTGCTCCCAGCAAGAAAGTGGCAAAGCAGATGGCCGCAGAGGAAGCCATGAAGGCC
CTGCATGGGGAGGCGACCAACTCCATGGCTTCTGATAACCAGCCTGAAGGTATGATCTCAGAGTCACTTG
ATAACTTGGAATCCATGATGCCCAACAAGGTCAGGAAGATTGGCGAGCTCGTGAGATACCTGAACACCAA
CCCTGTGGGTGGCCTTTTGGAGTACGCCCGCTCCCATGGCTTTGCTGCTGAATTCAAGTTGGTCGACCAG
TCCGGACCTCCTCACGAGCCCAAGTTCGTTTACCAAGCAAAAGTTGGGGGTCGCTGGTTCCCAGCCGTCT
GCGCACACAGCAAGAAGCAAGGCAAGCAGGAAGCAGCAGATGCGGCTCTCCGTGTCTTGATTGGGGAGAA
CGAGAAGGCAGAACGCATGGGTTTCACAGAGGTAACCCCAGTGACAGGGGCCAGTCTCAGAAGAACTATG
CTCCTCCTCTCAAGGTCCCCAGAAGCACAGCCAAAGACACTCCCTCTCACTGGCAGCACCTTCCATGACC
AGATAGCCATGCTGAGCCACCGGTGCTTCAACACTCTGACTAACAGCTTCCAGCCCTCCTTGCTCGGCCG
CAAGATTCTGGCCGCCATCATTATGAAAAAAGACTCTGAGGACATGGGTGTCGTCGTCAGCTTGGGAACA
GGGAATCGCTGTGTAAAAGGAGATTCTCTCAGCCTAAAAGGAGAAACTGTCAATGACTGCCATGCAGAAA
TAATCTCCCGGAGAGGCTTCATCAGGTTTCTCTACAGTGAGTTAATGAAATACAACTCCCAGACTGCGAA
GGATAGTATATTTGAACCTGCTAAGGGAGGAGAAAAGCTCCAAATAAAAAAGACTGTGTCATTCCATCTG
TATATCAGCACTGCTCCGTGTGGAGATGGCGCCCTCTTTGACAAGTCCTGCAGCGACCGTGCTATGGAAA
GCACAGAATCCCGCCACTACCCTGTCTTCGAGAATCCCAAACAAGGAAAGCTCCGCACCAAGGTGGAGAA
CGGAGAAGGCACAATCCCTGTGGAATCCAGTGACATTGTGCCTACGTGGGATGGCATTCGGCTCGGGGAG
AGACTCCGTACCATGTCCTGTAGTGACAAAATCCTACGCTGGAACGTGCTGGGCCTGCAAGGGGCACTGT
TGACCCACTTCCTGCAGCCCATTTATCTCAAATCTGTCACATTGGGTTACCTTTTCAGCCAAGGGCATCT
GACCCGTGCTATTTGCTGTCGTGTGACAAGAGATGGGAGTGCATTTGAGGATGGACTACGACATCCCTTT
ATTGTCAACCACCCCAAGGTTGGCAGAGTCAGCATATATGATTCCAAAAGGCAATCCGGGAAGACTAAGG
AGACAAGCGTCAACTGGTGTCTGGCTGATGGCTATGACCTGGAGATCCTGGACGGTACCAGAGGCACTGT
GGATGGGCCACGGAATGAATTGTCCCGGGTCTCCAAAAAGAACATTTTTCTTCTATTTAAGAAGCTCTGC
TCCTTCCGTTACCGCAGGGATCTACTGAGACTCTCCTATGGTGAGGCCAAGAAAGCTGCCCGTGACTACG
AGACGGCCAAGAACTACTTCAAAAAAGGCCTGAAGGATATGGGCTATGGGAACTGGATTAGCAAACCCCA
GGAGGAAAAGAACTTTTATCTCTGCCCAGTATAGTCTAGAGGGCCCGTTTAAACCCGCTGATCAGCCTCG
ACTGTGCCTTCTAGTTGCCAGCCATCTGTTGTTTGCCCCTCCCCCGTGCCTTCCTTGACCCTGGAAGGTG
CCACTCCCACTGTCCTTTCCTAATAAAATGAGGAAATTGCATCGCATTGTCTGAGTAGGTGTCATTCTAT
TCTGGGGGGTGGGGTGGGGCAGGACAGCAAGGGGGAGGATTGGGAAGACAATAGCAGGCATGCTGGGGAT
GCGGTGGGCTCTATGGCTTCTGAGGCGGAAAGAACCAGCTGGGGCTCTAGGGGGTATCCCC
[124 nt withheld, positions 4822-4945]
C
[91 nt withheld, positions 4947-5037]
A
[49 nt withheld, positions 5039-5087]
CCTTTGACGTTGGAGTCCACGTTCTTT
[37 nt withheld, positions 5115-5151]
ACCCTATCTCGGTCTATTCTTTTGATTTATAAGGGATTTTGCCGATTTCGGCCTATTGGTTAAAAAATGA
GCTGATTTAACAAAAATTTAACGCGAATTAATTCTGTGGAATGTGTGTCAGTTAGGGTGTGGAAAGTCCC
CAGGCTCCCCAGCAGGCAGAAGTATGCAAAGCATGCATCTCAATTAGTCAGCAACCAGGTGTGGAAAGTC
CCCAGGCTCCCCAGCAGGCAGAAGTATGCAAAGCATGCATCTCAATTAGTCAGCAACCATAGTCCCGCCC
CTAACTCCGCCCATCCCGCCCCTAACTCCGCCCAGTTCCGCCCATTCTCCGCCCCATGGCTGACTAATTT
TTTTTATTTATGCAGAGGCCGAGGCCGCCTCTGCCTCTGAGCTATTCCAGAAGTAGTGAGGAGGCTTTTT
TGGAGGCCTAGGCTTTTGCAAAAAGCTCCCGGGAGCTTGTATATCCATTTTCGGATCTGATCAAGAGACA
GGATGAGGATCGTTTCGCATGATTGAACAAGATGGATTGCACGCAGGTTCTCCGGCCGCTTGGGTGGAGA
GGCTATTCGGCTATGACTGGGCACAACAGACAATCGGCTGCTCTGATGCCGCCGTGTTCCGGCTGTCAGC
GCAGGGGCGCCCGGTTCTTTTTGTCAAGACCGACCTGTCCGGTGCCCTGAATGAACTGCAGGACGAGGCA
GCGCGGCTATCGTGGCTGGCCACGACGGGCGTTCCTTGCGCAGCTGTGCTCGACGTTGTCACTGAAGCGG
GAAGGGACTGGCTGCTATTGGGCGAAGTGCCGGGGCAGGATCTCCTGTCATCTCACCTTGCTCCTGCCGA
GAAAGTATCCATCATGGCTGATGCAATGCGGCGGCTGCATACGCTTGATCCGGCTACCTGCCCATTCGAC
CACCAAGCGAAACATCGCATCGAGCGAGCACGTACTCGGATGGAAGCCGGTCTTGTCGATCAGGATGATC
TGGACGAAGAGCATCAGGGGCTCGCGCCAGCCGAACTGTTCGCCAGGCTCAAGGCGCGCATGCCCGACGG
CGAGGATCTCGTCGTGACCCATGGCGATGCCTGCTTGCCGAATATCATGGTGGAAAATGGCCGCTTTTCT
GGATTCATCGACTGTGGCCGGCTGGGTGTGGCGGACCGCTATCAGGACATAGCGTTGGCTACCCGTGATA
TTGCTGAAGAGCTTGGCGGCGAATGGGCTGACCGCTTCCTCGTGCTTTACGGTATCGCCGCTCCCGATTC
GCAGCGCATCGCCTTCTATCGCCTTCTTGACGAGTTCTTCTGAGCGGGACTCTGGGGTTCGAAATGACCG
ACCAAGCGACGCCCAACCTGCCATCACGAGATTTCGATTCCACCGCCGCCTTCTATGAAAGGTTGGGCTT
CGGAATCGTTTTCCGGGACGCCGGCTGGATGATCCTCCAGCGCGGGGATCTCATGCTGGAGTTCTTCGCC
CACCCCAACTTGTTTATTGCAGCTTATAATGGTTACAAATAAAGCAATAGCATCACAAATTTCACAAATA
AAGCATTTTTTTCACTGCATTCTAGTTGTGGTTTGTCCAAACTCATCAATGTATCTTATCATGTCTGTAT
ACCGTCGACCTCTAGCTAGAGCTTGGCGTAATCATGGTCATAGCTGTTTCCTGTGTGAAATTGTTATCCG
CTCACAATTCCACACAACATACGAGCCGGAAGCATAAAGTGTAAAGCCTGGGGTGCCTAATGAGTGAGCT
AACTCACATTAATTGCGTTGCGCTCACTGCCCGCTTTCCAGTCGGGAAACCTGTCGTGCCAGCTGCATTA
ATGAATCGGCCAACGCGCGGGGAGAGGCGGTTTGCGTATTGGGCGCTCTTCCGCTTCCTCGCTCACTGAC
TCGCTGCGCTCGGTCGTTCGGCTGCGGCGAGCGGTATCAGCTCACTCAAAGGCGGTAATACGGTTATCCA
CAGAATCAGGGGATAACGCAGGAAAGAACATGTGAGCAAAAGGCCAGCAAAAGGCCAGGAACCGTAAAAA
GGCCGCGTTGCTGGCGTTTTTCCATAGGCTCCGCCCCCCTGACGAGCATCACAAAAATCGACGCTCAAGT
CAGAGGTGGCGAAACCCGACAGGACTATAAAGATACCAGGCGTTTCCCCCTGGAAGCTCCCTCGTGCGCT
CTCCTGTTCCGACCCTGCCGCTTACCGGATACCTGTCCGCCTTTCTCCCTTCGGGAAGCGTGGCGCTTTC
TCATAGCTCACGCTGTAGGTATCTCAGTTCGGTGTAGGTCGTTCGCTCCAAGCTGGGCTGTGTGCACGAA
CCCCCCGTTCAGCCCGACCGCTGCGCCTTATCCGGTAACTATCGTCTTGAGTCCAACCCGGTAAGACACG
ACTTATCGCCACTGGCAGCAGCCACTGGTAACAGGATTAGCAGAGCGAGGTATGTAGGCGGTGCTACAGA
GTTCTTGAAGTGGTGGCCTAACTACGGCTACACTAGAAGAACAGTATTTGGTATCTGCGCTCTGCTGAAG
CCAGTTACCTTCGGAAAAAGAGTTGGTAGCTCTTGATCCGGCAAACAAACCACCGCTGGTAGCGGTGGTT
TTTTTGTTTGCAAGCAGCAGATTACGCGCAGAAAAAAAGGATCTCAAGAAGATCCTTTGATCTTTTCTAC
GGGGTCTGACGCTCAGTGGAACGAAAACTCACGTTAAGGGATTTTGGTCATGAGATTATCAAAAAGGATC
TTCACCTAGATCCTTTTAAATTAAAAATGAAGTTTTAAATCAATCTAAAGTATATATGAGTAAACTTGGT
CTGACAGTTACCAATGCTTAATCAGTGAGGCACCTATCTCAGCGATCTGTCTATTTCGTTCATCCATAGT
TGCCTGACTCCCCGTCGTGTAGATAACTACGATACGGGAGGGCTTACCATCTGGCCCCAGTGCTGCAATG
ATACCGCGAGACCCACGCTCACCGGCTCCAGATTTATCAGCAATAAACCAGCCAGCCGGAAGGGCCGAGC
GCAGAAGTGGTCCTGCAACTTTATCCGCCTCCATCCAGTCTATTAATTGTTGCCGGGAAGCTAGAGTAAG
TAGTTCGCCAGTTAATAGTTTGCGCAACGTTGTTGCCATTGCTACAGGCATCGTGGTGTCACGCTCGTCG
TTTGGTATGGCTTCATTCAGCTCCGGTTCCCAACGATCAAGGCGAGTTACATGATCCCCCATGTTGTGCA
AAAAAGCGGTTAGCTCCTTCGGTCCTCCGATCGTTGTCAGAAGTAAGTTGGCCGCAGTGTTATCACTCAT
GGTTATGGCAGCACTGCATAATTCTCTTACTGTCATGCCATCCGTAAGATGCTTTTCTGTGACTGGTGAG
TACTCAACCAAGTCATTCTGAGAATAGTGTATGCGGCGACCGAGTTGCTCTTGCCCGGCGTCAATACGGG
ATAATACCGCGCCACATAGCAGAACTTTAAAAGTGCTCATCATTGGAAAACGTTCTTCGGGGCGAAAACT
CTCAAGGATCTTACCGCTGTTGAGATCCAGTTCGATGTAACCCACTCGTGCACCCAACTGATCTTCAGCA
TCTTTTACTTTCACCAGCGTTTCTGGGTGAGCAAAAACAGGAAGGCAAAATGCCGCAAAAAAGGGAATAA
GGGCGACACGGAAATGTTGAATACTCATACTCTTCCTTTTTCAATATTATTGAAGCATTTATCAGGGTTA
TTGTCTCATGAGCGGATACATATTTGAATGTATTTAGAAAAATAAACAAATAGGGGTTCCGCGCACATTT
CCCCGAAAAGTGCCACCTGACGTCGACGGATCGGGAGATCTCCCGATCCCCTATGGTGCACTCTCAGTAC
AATCTGCTCTGATGCCGCATAGTTAAG
Features (pLannotate 1.2.2; 20 found; start..end, strand, type, name):
    162..541     +  enhancer       CMV enhancer: human cytomegalovirus immediate early enhancer
    542..745     +  promoter       CMV promoter: human cytomegalovirus (CMV) immediate early promoter
    741..774     +  LTR            5' LTR (truncated) (fragment): truncated 5' long terminal repeat (LTR) from HIV-1
    790..808     +  promoter       T7 promoter: promoter for bacteriophage T7 RNA polymerase
    834..4511    +  CDS            ADAR: DSRAD_HUMAN - Also known as ADAR1, DSRAD, G1P1, IFI4. Experimental evidence at protein level: Swiss-Prot protein existence level 1. Catalyzes the hydrolytic deamination of adenosine to inosine in double-stranded RNA (dsRNA) referred to as A-to-I RNA editing (PubMed:7972084, PubMed:7565688, PubMed:12618436). This may affect gene expression and function in a number of ways that include mRNA translation by changing codons and hence the amino acid sequence of proteins; pre-mRNA splicing by altering splice site recognition sequences; RNA stability by changing sequences involved in nuclease recognit
   4552..4776    +  polyA_signal   bGH poly(A) signal: bovine growth hormone polyadenylation signal
   4780..4801    +  promoter       SV40 promoter (fragment): SV40 enhancer and early promoter
   4822..5250    +  rep_origin     f1 ori (sequence partly withheld): f1 bacteriophage origin of replication; arrow indicates direction of (+) strand synthesis
   5264..5593    +  promoter       SV40 promoter: SV40 enhancer and early promoter
   5660..6451    +  CDS            neo: KKA2_KLEPN - Also known as kan, nptII. Experimental evidence at protein level: Swiss-Prot protein existence level 1. Resistance to kanamycin, neomycin, paromomycin, ribostamycin, butirosin and gentamicin B. From Klebsiella pneumoniae.
   6475..6633    +  CDS            ble (fragment): BLE_KLEPN - Experimental evidence at protein level: Swiss-Prot protein existence level 1. Binding protein with a strong affinity to the bleomycin family of antibiotics. Binds to CL990; an antimitotic-antibiotic compound. From Klebsiella pneumoniae.
   6628..6749    +  polyA_signal   SV40 poly(A) signal: SV40 polyadenylation signal
   6822..6838    -  protein_bind   lac operator: The lac repressor binds to the lac operator to inhibit transcription in E. coli. This inhibition can be relieved by adding lactose or isopropyl-β-D-thiogalactopyranoside (IPTG). lac repressor encoded by lacI
   6846..6876    -  promoter       lac promoter: promoter for the E. coli lac operon
   6891..6912    -  protein_bind   CAP binding site: CAP binding activates transcription in the presence of cAMP. E. coli catabolite activator protein
   6925..7017    -  CDS            lacI (fragment): lac repressor; lacI; The lac repressor binds to the lac operator to inhibit transcription in E. coli. This inhibition can be relieved by adding lactose or isopropyl-β-D-thiogalactopyranoside (IPTG).
   7200..7788    -  rep_origin     ori: high-copy-number ColE1/pMB1/pBR322/pUC origin of replication
   7959..8819    -  CDS            AmpR: β-lactamase; bla; confers resistance to ampicillin, carbenicillin, and related antibiotics
   8820..8924    -  promoter       AmpR promoter: bla
   8983..7       -  misc_feature   bom (fragment) (across the origin): basis of mobility region from pBR322
