[The description below was written by a language model from this plasmid's Addgene catalogue record and pLannotate feature annotations shown in this document.]
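Description:
pDV10_pCMV-ADAR1-p150 is a mammalian expression plasmid of about 9 kb, built on the pcDNA3.1 backbone, that drives constitutive expression of the p150 isoform of human ADAR1. It is maintained in E. coli through a high-copy ColE1/pUC-type origin and an ampicillin resistance gene (β-lactamase under its own promoter). An f1 phage origin is also present, as are small lac promoter/operator remnants typical of this backbone. For selection in mammalian cells, an SV40 early promoter drives the neomycin phosphotransferase gene, terminated by an SV40 polyadenylation signal, which allows G418 selection of stable transfectants.

The payload is a single expression cassette. The human cytomegalovirus immediate-early enhancer and promoter sit upstream of the ADAR coding sequence of roughly 3.7 kb, followed by the bovine growth hormone polyadenylation signal. A T7 promoter lies between the CMV promoter and the open reading frame and could support in vitro transcription. No epitope tag or fluorescent reporter is annotated on the insert. A few short annotated fragments (truncated HIV-1 LTR, partial ble, lacI, bom and a small SV40 promoter piece) appear to be incidental matches or backbone remnants rather than functional parts.

ADAR1 deaminates adenosine to inosine in double-stranded RNA, so this plasmid supplies editing activity in transfected cells. The record classes it as a synthetic biology tool and links it to work on RNA-responsive translational control by base editing, where it would provide the editase acting on engineered RNA substrates. The record notes that part of the plasmid was derived from an earlier deposited construct; the cloning method is not stated.
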