Addgene plasmid #200405: pDV10_pCMV-ADAR1-p150
Purpose: Expresses ADAR1 (p150 isoform) constitutively in mammalian cells
Depositing lab: James Collins. Depositing organization: Massachusetts Institute of Technology. Publication: Autocatalytic base editing for RNA-responsive translational control. Gayet RV, Ilia K, Razavi S, Tippens ND, Lalwani MA, Zhang K, Chen JX, Chen JC, Vargas-Asencio J, Collins JJ. Nat Commun. 2023 Mar 11;14(1):1339. doi: 10.1038/s41467-023-36851-z. PubMed 36906659.
Backbone
  Vector backbone: pcDNA3.1
  Vector type: Mammalian Expression, Synthetic Biology
  Selectable markers: Neomycin (select with G418)
Growth in bacteria
  Bacterial resistance: Ampicillin, 100 μg/mL
  Growth temperature: 37°C
  Growth strain: DH5alpha
  Copy number: High Copy
Gene/Insert
  Gene/Insert name: ADAR-p150
  Species: H. sapiens (human)
  Cloning method: Unknown
  Sequencing primers: 5′ CMV-F
Resource information
  A portion of this plasmid was derived from a plasmid made by: Modified from Addgene #117927
Terms and licenses: Academic/Nonprofit Terms; Industry Terms: Not Available to Industry
How to cite: pDV10_pCMV-ADAR1-p150 was a gift from James Collins (Addgene plasmid # 200405 ; http://n2t.net/addgene:200405 ; RRID:Addgene_200405)
